>Addgene plasmid #193046 | pLVX-CAPN7-V18D-mCherry | addgene full sequence | sequence record 379016 | Addgene NGS Result
TGGAAGGGCTAATTCACTCCCAAAGAAGACAAGATATCCTTGATCTGTGGATCTACCACACACAAGGCTA
CTTCCCTGATTAGCAGAACTACACACCAGGGCCAGGGGTCAGATATCCACTGACCTTTGGATGGTGCTAC
AAGCTAGTACCAGTTGAGCCAGATAAGGTAGAAGAGGCCAATAAAGGAGAGAACACCAGCTTGTTACACC
CTGTGAGCCTGCATGGGATGGATGACCCGGAGAGAGAAGTGTTAGAGTGGAGGTTTGACAGCCGCCTAGC
ATTTCATCACGTGGCCCGAGAGCTGCATCCGGAGTACTTCAAGAACTGCTGATATCGAGCTTGCTACAAG
GGACTTTCCGCTGGGGACTTTCCAGGGAGGCGTGGCCTGGGCGGGACTGGGGAGTGGCGAGCCCTCAGAT
CCTGCATATAAGCAGCTGCTTTTTGCCTGTACTGGGTCTCTCTGGTTAGACCAGATCTGAGCCTGGGAGC
TCTCTGGCTAACTAGGGAACCCACTGCTTAAGCCTCAATAAAGCTTGCCTTGAGTGCTTCAAGTAGTGTG
TGCCCGTCTGTTGTGTGACTCTGGTAACTAGAGATCCCTCAGACCCTTTTAGTCAGTGTGGAAAATCTCT
AGCAGTGGCGCCCGAACAGGGACTTGAAAGCGAAAGGGAAACCAGAGGAGCTCTCTCGACGCAGGACTCG
GCTTGCTGAAGCGCGCACGGCAAGAGGCGAGGGGCGGCGACTGGTGAGTACGCCAAAAATTTTGACTAGC
GGAGGCTAGAAGGAGAGAGATGGGTGCGAGAGCGTCAGTATTAAGCGGGGGAGAATTAGATCGCGATGGG
AAAAAATTCGGTTAAGGCCAGGGGGAAAGAAAAAATATAAATTAAAACATATAGTATGGGCAAGCAGGGA
GCTAGAACGATTCGCAGTTAATCCTGGCCTGTTAGAAACATCAGAAGGCTGTAGACAAATACTGGGACAG
CTACAACCATCCCTTCAGACAGGATCAGAAGAACTTAGATCATTATATAATACAGTAGCAACCCTCTATT
GTGTGCATCAAAGGATAGAGATAAAAGACACCAAGGAAGCTTTAGACAAGATAGAGGAAGAGCAAAACAA
AAGTAAGACCACCGCACAGCAAGCGGCCGGCCGCTGATCTTCAGACCTGGAGGAGGAGATATGAGGGACA
ATTGGAGAAGTGAATTATATAAATATAAAGTAGTAAAAATTGAACCATTAGGAGTAGCACCCACCAAGGC
AAAGAGAAGAGTGGTGCAGAGAGAAAAAAGAGCAGTGGGAATAGGAGCTTTGTTCCTTGGGTTCTTGGGA
GCAGCAGGAAGCACTATGGGCGCAGCGTCAATGACGCTGACGGTACAGGCCAGACAATTATTGTCTGGTA
TAGTGCAGCAGCAGAACAATTTGCTGAGGGCTATTGAGGCGCAACAGCATCTGTTGCAACTCACAGTCTG
GGGCATCAAGCAGCTCCAGGCAAGAATCCTGGCTGTGGAAAGATACCTAAAGGATCAACAGCTCCTGGGG
ATTTGGGGTTGCTCTGGAAAACTCATTTGCACCACTGCTGTGCCTTGGAATGCTAGTTGGAGTAATAAAT
CTCTGGAACAGATTTGGAATCACACGACCTGGATGGAGTGGGACAGAGAAATTAACAATTACACAAGCTT
AATACACTCCTTAATTGAAGAATCGCAAAACCAGCAAGAAAAGAATGAACAAGAATTATTGGAATTAGAT
AAATGGGCAAGTTTGTGGAATTGGTTTAACATAACAAATTGGCTGTGGTATATAAAATTATTCATAATGA
TAGTAGGAGGCTTGGTAGGTTTAAGAATAGTTTTTGCTGTACTTTCTATAGTGAATAGAGTTAGGCAGGG
ATATTCACCATTATCGTTTCAGACCCACCTCCCAACCCCGAGGGGACCCGACAGGCCCGAAGGAATAGAA
GAAGAAGGTGGAGAGAGAGACAGAGACAGATCCATTCGATTAGTGAACGGATCTCGACGGTATCGCCTTT
AAAAGAAAAGGGGGGATTGGGGGGTACAGTGCAGGGGAAAGAATAGTAGACATAATAGCAACAGACATAC
AAACTAAAGAATTACAAAAACAAATTACAAAAATTCAAAATTTTCGGGTTTATTACAGGGACAGCAGAGA
TCCAGTTTATCGATGAGGCCCTTTCGTCTTCACTCGAGTTTACTCCCTATCAGTGATAGAGAACGTATGT
CGAGTTTACTCCCTATCAGTGATAGAGAACGATGTCGAGTTTACTCCCTATCAGTGATAGAGAACGTATG
TCGAGTTTACTCCCTATCAGTGATAGAGAACGTATGTCGAGTTTACTCCCTATCAGTGATAGAGAACGTA
TGTCGAGTTTATCCCTATCAGTGATAGAGAACGTATGTCGAGTTTACTCCCTATCAGTGATAGAGAACGT
ATGTCGAGGTAGGCGTGTACGGTGGGAGGCCTATATAAGCAGAGCTCGTTTAGTGAACCGTCAGATCGCC
TGGAGAAGGCCACCATGGACGCCACAGCACTGGAGCGGGACGCTGTGCAGTTCGCCCGTCTGGCGGATCA
GCGCGACCACGAAGGCCGCTACTCCGAGGCGGTGTTTTATTACAAGGAAGCTGCACAAGCCTTAATTTAT
GCTGAGATGGCAGGATCAAGCCTAGAAAATATTCAAGAAAAAATAACTGAGTATCTGGAAAGAGTTCAAG
CTCTACATTCAGCAGTTCAGTCAAAGAGTGCTGATCCTTTGAAGTCAAAACATCAGTTGGACTTAGAGCG
TGCTCATTTCCTTGTTACACAAGCTTTTGATGAAGATGAAAAAGAGAATGTTGAAGATGCTATAGAATTG
TACACAGAAGCTGTGGATCTCTGTCTGAAAACATCTTATGAAACTGCTGATAAAGTCCTGCAAAATAAAC
TGAAACAGTTGGCTCGACAGGCGCTAGACAGAGCAGAAGCGCTGAGTGAGCCTTTGACCAAGCCAGTTGG
CAAAATCAGTTCAACAAGTGTTAAGCCAAAGCCACCTCCAGTGAGAGCACATTTTCCACTGGGCGCTAAT
CCCTTCCTTGAAAGACCTCAGTCATTTATAAGTCCTCAGTCATGTGATGCACAAGGACAGAGATACACAG
CAGAAGAAATAGAAGTACTCAGGACAACATCAAAAATAAATGGTATAGAATATGTTCCTTTCATGAATGT
TGACCTGAGAGAACGTTTTGCCTATCCAATGCCTTTCTGTGATAGATGGGGCAAGCTACCATTATCACCT
AAACAAAAAACTACATTTTCCAAGTGGGTACGACCAGAAGACCTCACCAACAATCCTACAATGATATATA
CTGTGTCCAGTTTTAGCATAAAGCAGACAATAGTATCGGATTGCTCCTTTGTGGCATCACTGGCCATCAG
TGCAGCTTATGAAAGACGTTTTAATAAGAAGTTAATTACCGGCATAATTTACCCTCAAAACAAGGATGGT
GAACCAGAATACAATCCATGTGGGAAGTATATGGTAAAACTTCACCTCAATGGTGTCCCAAGAAAGGTGA
TAATTGATGACCAGTTACCTGTTGATCACAAGGGAGAATTGCTCTGTTCTTATTCCAACAACAAAAGTGA
ATTATGGGTTTCTCTCATAGAAAAAGCATACATGAAAGTCATGGGAGGATATGATTTTCCAGGATCCAAC
TCCAATATTGATCTTCATGCACTGACTGGCTGGATACCAGAAAGAATTGCTATGCATTCAGATAGCCAAA
CTTTCAGTAAGGATAATTCTTTCAGAATGCTTTATCAAAGATTTCACAAAGGAGATGTCCTCATCACTGC
GTCAACTGGAATGATGACAGAAGCTGAAGGAGAGAAGTGGGGTCTGGTTCCCACACACGCATATGCTGTT
TTGGATATTAGAGAGTTCAAGGGGCTGCGATTTATCCAGTTGAAAAATCCTTGGAGTCATTTACGTTGGA
AAGGAAGATACAGTGAAAATGATGTAAAAAACTGGACTCCAGAGTTGCAAAAGTATTTAAACTTTGATCC
CCGAACAGCTCAGAAAATAGACAACGGAATATTTTGGATTTCCTGGGATGATCTCTGCCAGTATTATGAT
GTGATTTATTTGAGTTGGAATCCAGGTCTTTTTAAAGAATCAACATGTATTCACAGTACTTGGGATGCTA
AGCAAGGACCTGTGAAAGATGCCTATAGCCTGGCCAACAACCCCCAGTACAAACTGGAGGTGCAGTGTCC
ACAGGGGGGTGCTGCAGTTTGGGTTTTGCTTAGTAGACACATAACAGACAAGGATGATTTTGCGAATAAT
CGAGAATTTATCACAATGGTTGTATACAAGACTGATGGGAAAAAAGTTTATTACCCAGCTGACCCACCTC
CATACATTGATGGAATTCGAATTAACAGCCCTCATTATTTGACTAAGATAAAGCTGACCACACCTGGGAC
GCACACGTTCACGCTAGTGGTTTCTCAATATGAAAAACAGAACACAATCCATTACACGGTTCGGGTATAT
TCAGCATGCAGCTTTACTTTTTCAAAGATTCCTTCACCATACACCTTATCAAAACGGATTAATGGAAAGT
GGAGTGGTCAGAGTGCTGGAGGATGTGGAAATTTCCAAGAGACTCACAAAAATAACCCCATCTACCAATT
CCATATAGAAAAGACTGGGCCGTTACTGATTGAGCTACGAGGACCAAGGCAATATAGCGTTGGATTTGAG
GTTGTAACAGTTTCTACTCTAGGAGATCCTGGTCCCCATGGCTTTCTGAGGAAATCTAGTGGTGACTATA
GGTGTGGGTTTTGCTACCTGGAATTAGAAAATATACCTTCTGGGATCTTCAATATCATTCCTAGTACCTT
TTTGCCTAAACAAGAAGGACCTTTTTTCTTGGACTTTAATAGTATTATCCCCATCAAGATCACACAACTT
CAGGTGAGCAAGGGCGAGGAGGATAACATGGCCATCATCAAGGAGTTCATGCGCTTCAAGGTGCACATGG
AGGGCTCCGTGAACGGCCACGAGTTCGAGATCGAGGGCGAGGGCGAGGGCCGCCCCTACGAGGGCACCCA
GACCGCCAAGCTGAAGGTGACCAAGGGTGGCCCCCTGCCCTTCGCCTGGGACATCCTGTCCCCTCAGTTC
ATGTACGGCTCCAAGGCCTACGTGAAGCACCCCGCCGACATCCCCGACTACTTGAAGCTGTCCTTCCCCG
AGGGCTTCAAGTGGGAGCGCGTGATGAACTTCGAGGACGGCGGCGTGGTGACCGTGACCCAGGACTCCTC
CCTGCAGGACGGCGAGTTCATCTACAAGGTGAAGCTGCGCGGCACCAACTTCCCCTCCGACGGCCCCGTA
ATGCAGAAGAAGACCATGGGCTGGGAGGCCTCCTCCGAGCGGATGTACCCCGAGGACGGCGCCCTGAAGG
GCGAGATCAAGCAGAGGCTGAAGCTGAAGGACGGCGGCCACTACGACGCTGAGGTCAAGACCACCTACAA
GGCCAAGAAGCCCGTGCAGCTGCCCGGCGCCTACAACGTCAACATCAAGTTGGACATCACCTCCCACAAC
GAGGACTACACCATCGTGGAACAGTACGAACGCGCCGAGGGCCGCCACTCCACCGGCGGCATGGACGAGC
TGTACAAGTGATGAATTCTACCGGGTAGGGGAGGCGCTTTTCCCAAGGCAGTCTGGAGCATGCGCTTTAG
CAGCCCCGCTGGGCACTTGGCGCTACACAAGTGGCCTCTGGCCTCGCACACATTCCACATCCACCGGTAG
GCGCCAACCGGCTCCGTTCTTTGGTGGCCCCTTCGCGCCACCTTCTACTCCTCCCCTAGTCAGGAAGTTC
CCCCCCGCCCCGCAGCTCGCGTCGTGCAGGACGTGACAAATGGAAGTAGCACGTCTCACTAGTCTCGTGC
AGATGGACAGCACCGCTGAGCAATGGAAGCGGGTAGGCCTTTGGGGCAGCGGCCAATAGCAGCTTTGCTC
CTTCGCTTTCTGGGCTCAGAGGCTGGGAAGGGGTGGGTCCGGGGGCGGGCTCAGGGGCGGGCTCAGGGGC
GGGGCGGGCGCCCGAAGGTCCTCCGGAGGCCCGGCATTCTGCACGCTTCAAAAGCGCACGTCTGCCGCGC
TGTTCTCCTCTTCCTCATCTCCGGGCCTTTCGACCTGCAGCCCAAGCTTACCATGACCGAGTACAAGCCC
ACGGTGCGCCTCGCCACCCGCGACGACGTCCCCAGGGCCGTACGCACCCTCGCCGCCGCGTTCGCCGACT
ACCCCGCCACGCGCCACACCGTCGATCCGGACCGCCACATCGAGCGGGTCACCGAGCTGCAAGAACTCTT
CCTCACGCGCGTCGGGCTCGACATCGGCAAGGTGTGGGTCGCGGACGACGGCGCCGCGGTGGCGGTCTGG
ACCACGCCGGAGAGCGTCGAAGCGGGGGCGGTGTTCGCCGAGATCGGCCCGCGCATGGCCGAGTTGAGCG
GTTCCCGGCTGGCCGCGCAGCAACAGATGGAAGGCCTCCTGGCGCCGCACCGGCCCAAGGAGCCCGCGTG
GTTCCTGGCCACCGTCGGCGTCTCGCCCGACCACCAGGGCAAGGGTCTGGGCAGCGCCGTCGTGCTCCCC
GGAGTGGAGGCGGCCGAGCGCGCCGGGGTGCCCGCCTTCCTGGAGACCTCCGCGCCCCGCAACCTCCCCT
TCTACGAGCGGCTCGGCTTCACCGTCACCGCCGACGTCGAGGTGCCCGAAGGACCGCGCACCTGGTGCAT
GACCCGCAAGCCCGGTGCCTGACGGGCGCGTCTGGAACAATCAACCTCTGGATTACAAAATTTGTGAAAG
ATTGACTGGTATTCTTAACTATGTTGCTCCTTTTACGCTATGTGGATACGCTGCTTTAATGCCTTTGTAT
CATGCTATTGCTTCCCGTATGGCTTTCATTTTCTCCTCCTTGTATAAATCCTGGTTGCTGTCTCTTTATG
AGGAGTTGTGGCCCGTTGTCAGGCAACGTGGCGTGGTGTGCACTGTGTTTGCTGACGCAACCCCCACTGG
TTGGGGCATTGCCACCACCTGTCAGCTCCTTTCCGGGACTTTCGCTTTCCCCCTCCCTATTGCCACGGCG
GAACTCATCGCCGCCTGCCTTGCCCGCTGCTGGACAGGGGCTCGGCTGTTGGGCACTGACAATTCCGTGG
TGTTGTCGGGGAAGCTGACGTCCTTTCCATGGCTGCTCGCCTGTGTTGCCACCTGGATTCTGCGCGGGAC
GTCCTTCTGCTACGTCCCTTCGGCCCTCAATCCAGCGGACCTTCCTTCCCGCGGCCTGCTGCCGGCTCTG
CGGCCTCTTCCGCGTCTTCGCCTTCGCCCTCAGACGAGTCGGATCTCCCTTTGGGCCGCCTCCCCGCCTG
GAATTAATTCTGCAGTCGAGACCTAGAAAAACATGGAGCAATCACAAGTAGCAATACAGCAGCTACCAAT
GCTGATTGTGCCTGGCTAGAAGCACAAGAGGAGGAGGAGGTGGGTTTTCCAGTCACACCTCAGGTACCTT
TAAGACCAATGACTTACAAGGCAGCTGTAGATCTTAGCCACTTTTTAAAAGAAAAGAGGGGACTGGAAGG
GCTAATTCACTCCCAACGAAGACAAGATATCCTTGATCTGTGGATCTACCACACACAAGGCTACTTCCCT
GATTAGCAGAACTACACACCAGGGCCAGGGGTCAGATATCCACTGACCTTTGGATGGTGCTACAAGCTAG
TACCAGTTGAGCCAGATAAGGTAGAAGAGGCCAATAAAGGAGAGAACACCAGCTTGTTACACCCTGTGAG
CCTGCATGGGATGGATGACCCGGAGAGAGAAGTGTTAGAGTGGAGGTTTGACAGCCGCCTAGCATTTCAT
CACGTGGCCCGAGAGCTGCATCCGGAGTACTTCAAGAACTGCTGATATCGAGCTTGCTACAAGGGACTTT
CCGCTGGGGACTTTCCAGGGAGGCGTGGCCTGGGCGGGACTGGGGAGTGGCGAGCCCTCAGATCCTGCAT
ATAAGCAGCTGCTTTTTGCCTGTACTGGGTCTCTCTGGTTAGACCAGATCTGAGCCTGGGAGCTCTCTGG
CTAACTAGGGAACCCACTGCTTAAGCCTCAATAAAGCTTGCCTTGAGTGCTTCAAGTAGTGTGTGCCCGT
CTGTTGTGTGACTCTGGTAACTAGAGATCCCTCAGACCCTTTTAGTCAGTGTGGAAAATCTCTAGCAGTA
GTAGTTCATGTCATCTTATTATTCAGTATTTATAACTTGCAAAGAAATGAATATCAGAGAGTGAGAGGCC
TTGACATTGCTAGCGTTTACCGTCGACCTCTAGCTAGAGCTTGGCGTAATCATGGTCATAGCTGTTTCCT
GTGTGAAATTGTTATCCGCTCACAATTCCACACAACATACGAGCCGGAAGCATAAAGTGTAAAGCCTGGG
GTGCCTAATGAGTGAGCTAACTCACATTAATTGCGTTGCGCTCACTGCCCGCTTTCCAGTCGGGAAACCT
GTCGTGCCAGCTGCATTAATGAATCGGCCAACGCGCGGGGAGAGGCGGTTTGCGTATTGGGCGCTCTTCC
GCTTCCTCGCTCACTGACTCGCTGCGCTCGGTCGTTCGGCTGCGGCGAGCGGTATCAGCTCACTCAAAGG
CGGTAATACGGTTATCCACAGAATCAGGGGATAACGCAGGAAAGAACATGTGAGCAAAAGGCCAGCAAAA
GGCCAGGAACCGTAAAAAGGCCGCGTTGCTGGCGTTTTTCCATAGGCTCCGCCCCCCTGACGAGCATCAC
AAAAATCGACGCTCAAGTCAGAGGTGGCGAAACCCGACAGGACTATAAAGATACCAGGCGTTTCCCCCTG
GAAGCTCCCTCGTGCGCTCTCCTGTTCCGACCCTGCCGCTTACCGGATACCTGTCCGCCTTTCTCCCTTC
GGGAAGCGTGGCGCTTTCTCATAGCTCACGCTGTAGGTATCTCAGTTCGGTGTAGGTCGTTCGCTCCAAG
CTGGGCTGTGTGCACGAACCCCCCGTTCAGCCCGACCGCTGCGCCTTATCCGGTAACTATCGTCTTGAGT
CCAACCCGGTAAGACACGACTTATCGCCACTGGCAGCAGCCACTGGTAACAGGATTAGCAGAGCGAGGTA
TGTAGGCGGTGCTACAGAGTTCTTGAAGTGGTGGCCTAACTACGGCTACACTAGAAGAACAGTATTTGGT
ATCTGCGCTCTGCTGAAGCCAGTTACCTTCGGAAAAAGAGTTGGTAGCTCTTGATCCGGCAAACAAACCA
CCGCTGGTAGCGGTGGTTTTTTTGTTTGCAAGCAGCAGATTACGCGCAGAAAAAAAGGATCTCAAGAAGA
TCCTTTGATCTTTTCTACGGGGTCTGACGCTCAGTGGAACGAAAACTCACGTTAAGGGATTTTGGTCATG
AGATTATCAAAAAGGATCTTCACCTAGATCCTTTTAAATTAAAAATGAAGTTTTAAATCAATCTAAAGTA
TATATGAGTAAACTTGGTCTGACAGTTACCAATGCTTAATCAGTGAGGCACCTATCTCAGCGATCTGTCT
ATTTCGTTCATCCATAGTTGCCTGACTCCCCGTCGTGTAGATAACTACGATACGGGAGGGCTTACCATCT
GGCCCCAGTGCTGCAATGATACCGCGAGACCCACGCTCACCGGCTCCAGATTTATCAGCAATAAACCAGC
CAGCCGGAAGGGCCGAGCGCAGAAGTGGTCCTGCAACTTTATCCGCCTCCATCCAGTCTATTAATTGTTG
CCGGGAAGCTAGAGTAAGTAGTTCGCCAGTTAATAGTTTGCGCAACGTTGTTGCCATTGCTACAGGCATC
GTGGTGTCACGCTCGTCGTTTGGTATGGCTTCATTCAGCTCCGGTTCCCAACGATCAAGGCGAGTTACAT
GATCCCCCATGTTGTGCAAAAAAGCGGTTAGCTCCTTCGGTCCTCCGATCGTTGTCAGAAGTAAGTTGGC
CGCAGTGTTATCACTCATGGTTATGGCAGCACTGCATAATTCTCTTACTGTCATGCCATCCGTAAGATGC
TTTTCTGTGACTGGTGAGTACTCAACCAAGTCATTCTGAGAATAGTGTATGCGGCGACCGAGTTGCTCTT
GCCCGGCGTCAATACGGGATAATACCGCGCCACATAGCAGAACTTTAAAAGTGCTCATCATTGGAAAACG
TTCTTCGGGGCGAAAACTCTCAAGGATCTTACCGCTGTTGAGATCCAGTTCGATGTAACCCACTCGTGCA
CCCAACTGATCTTCAGCATCTTTTACTTTCACCAGCGTTTCTGGGTGAGCAAAAACAGGAAGGCAAAATG
CCGCAAAAAAGGGAATAAGGGCGACACGGAAATGTTGAATACTCATACTCTTCCTTTTTCAATATTATTG
AAGCATTTATCAGGGTTATTGTCTCATGAGCGGATACATATTTGAATGTATTTAGAAAAATAAACAAATA
GGGGTTCCGCGCACATTTCCCCGAAAAGTGCCACCTGACGTCGACGGATCGGGAGATCAACTTGTTTATT
GCAGCTTATAATGGTTACAAATAAAGCAATAGCATCACAAATTTCACAAATAAAGCATTTTTTTCACTGC
ATTCTAGTTGTGGTTTGTCCAAACTCATCAATGTATCTTATCATGTCTGGATCAACTGGATAACTCAAGC
TAACCAAAATCATCCCAAACTTCCCACCCCATACCCTATTACCACTGCCAATTACCTGTGGTTTCATTTA
CTCTAAACCTGTGATTCCTCTGAATTATTTTCATTTTAAAGAAATTGTATTTGTTAAATATGTACTACAA
ACTTAGTAGT
Features (pLannotate 1.2.2; 23 found; start..end, strand, type, name):
    377..634     +  LTR            5' LTR (truncated): truncated 5' long terminal repeat (LTR) from HIV-1
    681..806     +  misc_feature   HIV-1 Ψ: packaging signal of human immunodeficiency virus type 1
    790..1128    +  CDS            HIV-1 gag (fragment): gag protein from human immunodeficiency virus 1; gag
   1303..1536    +  misc_feature   RRE: The Rev response element (RRE) of HIV-1 allows for Rev-dependent mRNA export from the nucleus to the cytoplasm.
   1913..2013    +  CDS            Rev (fragment): human immunodeficiency virus 1 (HIV-1) Rev protein; rev; enhances nuclear export of unspliced and incompletely spliced viral mRNAs
   2028..2143    +  misc_feature   cPPT/CTS: central polypurine tract and central termination sequence of HIV-1 (lacking the first T)
   2206..2520    +  promoter       tight TRE promoter: Tet-responsive promoter PTight, consisting of seven tet operator sequences followed by the minimal CMV promoter
   2535..4973    +  CDS            CAPN7: CAN7_HUMAN - Also known as PALBH. Experimental evidence at protein level: Swiss-Prot protein existence level 1. Calcium-regulated non-lysosomal thiol-protease. From Homo sapiens (Human).
   4973..5679    +  CDS            mCherry (fragment): monomeric derivative of DsRed fluorescent protein (Shaner et al., 2004) mammalian codon-optimized
   5693..6192    +  promoter       PGK promoter: mouse phosphoglycerate kinase 1 promoter
   6213..6812    +  CDS            PuroR: puromycin N-acetyltransferase; pac from Streptomyces alboniger; confers resistance to puromycin
   6829..7417    +  misc_feature   WPRE: woodchuck hepatitis virus posttranscriptional regulatory element
   7434..7952    +  CDS            nef (fragment): NEF_HV1BR - Experimental evidence at protein level: Swiss-Prot protein existence level 1. Extracellular Nef protein targets CD4(+) T-lymphocytes for apoptosis by interacting with CXCR4 surface receptors (PubMed:14990729). From Human immunodeficiency virus type 1 group M subtype B (isolate BRU/LAI) (HIV-1).
   8000..8257    +  LTR            5' LTR (truncated): truncated 5' long terminal repeat (LTR) from HIV-1
   8407..8429    -  protein_bind   lac operator (fragment): The lac repressor binds to the lac operator to inhibit transcription in E. coli. This inhibition can be relieved by adding lactose or isopropyl-β-D-thiogalactopyranoside (IPTG). lac repressor encoded by lacI
   8433..8463    -  promoter       lac promoter: promoter for the E. coli lac operon
   8478..8499    -  protein_bind   CAP binding site: CAP binding activates transcription in the presence of cAMP. E. coli catabolite activator protein
   8512..8604    -  CDS            lacI (fragment): lac repressor; lacI; The lac repressor binds to the lac operator to inhibit transcription in E. coli. This inhibition can be relieved by adding lactose or isopropyl-β-D-thiogalactopyranoside (IPTG).
   8787..9375    -  rep_origin     ori: high-copy-number ColE1/pMB1/pBR322/pUC origin of replication
   9546..10406   -  CDS            AmpR: β-lactamase; bla; confers resistance to ampicillin, carbenicillin, and related antibiotics
  10407..10511   -  promoter       AmpR promoter: bla
  10559..10693   +  polyA_signal   SV40 poly(A) signal: SV40 polyadenylation signal
  10860..329     +  CDS            nef (fragment) (across the origin): NEF_HV1BR - Experimental evidence at protein level: Swiss-Prot protein existence level 1. Extracellular Nef protein targets CD4(+) T-lymphocytes for apoptosis by interacting with CXCR4 surface receptors (PubMed:14990729). From Human immunodeficiency virus type 1 group M subtype B (isolate BRU/LAI) (HIV-1).
