[The description below was written by a language model from this plasmid's Addgene catalogue record and pLannotate feature annotations shown in this document.]
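Description:
pLVX-CAPN7-V18D-mCherry is an HIV-1-based lentiviral expression vector built on the Clontech pLVX backbone, designed for stable integration of a doxycycline-type inducible transgene into mammalian cells. In bacteria it is maintained through a high-copy ColE1/pUC origin and selected with ampicillin via the β-lactamase gene. The viral portion of the roughly 10.9 kb plasmid contains LTR sequences flanking the Ψ packaging signal with an adjoining gag fragment, the Rev response element for Rev-dependent nuclear export of the genomic RNA, and the cPPT/CTS, which aids nuclear import and transduction efficiency. A WPRE sits upstream of the 3' LTR to boost transcript stability and expression. The nef fragments annotated next to both LTRs most likely reflect nef sequence that overlaps the U3 region of the LTRs.

The payload is human CAPN7 (calpain-7, a thiol protease; 2,439 bp) fused in frame at its C terminus to mCherry and driven by the tight TRE promoter, which consists of seven tet operators upstream of a minimal CMV promoter. Expression therefore depends on a Tet transactivator, which this plasmid does not encode and which must be supplied separately. The coding sequence carries the V18D substitution, recorded as an IST1-binding mutation, together with silent changes that make it resistant to a specific CAPN7 siRNA. A downstream mouse PGK promoter drives puromycin N-acetyltransferase for selection of transduced cells. This design supports knockdown-and-rescue experiments in which endogenous CAPN7 is depleted and the fluorescent mutant is induced. The associated work examines how the interaction between CAPN7 and the ESCRT-III protein IST1 contributes to midbody function and to the timing of abscission.
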