Addgene plasmid #193046: pLVX-CAPN7-V18D-mCherry
Purpose: Lentiviral expression vector for stable integration of inducible, siRNA-resistant CAPN7 with V18D (IST1-binding mutation) with C-terminal mCherry tag.
Depositing lab: Wesley Sundquist. Depositing organization: University of Utah. Publication: The Calpain-7 protease functions together with the ESCRT-III protein IST1 within the midbody to regulate the timing and completion of abscission. Paine EL, Skalicky JJ, Whitby FG, Mackay DR, Ullman KS, Hill CP, Sundquist WI. Elife. 2023 Sep 29;12:e84515. doi: 10.7554/eLife.84515. PubMed 37772788.
Backbone
  Vector backbone: pLVX
  Backbone manufacturer: Clontech
  Vector type: Mammalian Expression, Lentiviral
Growth in bacteria
  Bacterial resistance: Ampicillin, 100 μg/mL
  Growth temperature: 37°C
  Growth strain: NEB Stable
  Copy number: High Copy
Gene/Insert
  Gene/Insert name: CAPN7
  Species: H. sapiens (human)
  Insert size (bp): 2439
  Mutation: V18D, siRNA resistant to: GCACCCAUACCUUUACAUU
  GenBank ID: NM_014296
  Entrez Gene: CAPN7 (a.k.a. CALPAIN7, PALBH)
  Promoter: Tight TRE
  Tag / fusion protein: mCherry (C terminal on insert)
  Cloning method: Gibson Cloning
  Sequencing primers: 5′ LNCX; 3′ PGK Rev
Terms and licenses: Academic/Nonprofit Terms; Industry Terms: Not Available to Industry
How to cite: pLVX-CAPN7-V18D-mCherry was a gift from Wesley Sundquist (Addgene plasmid # 193046 ; http://n2t.net/addgene:193046 ; RRID:Addgene_193046)
